Addgene plasmid #233562: HCT163_pAAV-eHGT_3Xcore_1137m-minBGprom-ChR2(H134R)-EYFP-WPRE3-bGHpA
Purpose: Direct-expressing ChR2(H134R)-EYFP AAV virus
Depositing lab: Tanya Daigle & Allen Institute for Brain Science. Depositing organization: Allen Institute. Publication: Enhancer AAVs for targeting spinal motor neurons and descending motor pathways in rodents and macaque. Kussick E, Johansen N, Taskin N, Chowdhury A, Quinlan MA, Fraser A, Clark AG, Wynalda B, Martinez R, Groce EL, Reding M, Liang E, Shulga L, Huang C, Casper T, Clark M, Ho W, Gao Y, van Velthoven CTJ, Sobieski C, Ferrer R, Berg MR, Curtis BC, English C, Day JC, Fortuna MG, Donadio N, Newman D, Yao S, Chakka AB, Goldy J, Torkelson A, Guzman JB, Chakrabarty R, Nguy B, Guilford N, Pham TH, Wright V, Ronellenfitch K, Naidoo R, Kenney J, Williford A, Ramakrishnan C, Drinnenberg A, Gudsnuk K, Thyagarajan B, Smith KA, Dee N, Deisseroth K, Zeng H, Yao Z, Tasic B, Levi BP, Hodge R, Bakken TE, Lein ES, Ting JT, Daigle TL. Cell Rep. 2025 Jun 24;44(6):115730. doi: 10.1016/j.celrep.2025.115730. Epub 2025 May 21. PubMed 40403722.
Backbone
  Vector backbone: rAAV-minBglobin-ChR2(H134R)-EYFP-WPRE3-BGHpA
  Backbone manufacturer: Allen Institute for Brain Science
  Backbone size w/o insert (bp): 4553
  Vector type: AAV
Growth in bacteria
  Bacterial resistance: Ampicillin, 100 μg/mL
  Growth temperature: 37°C
  Growth strain: NEB Stable
  Copy number: High Copy
Gene/Insert
  Gene/Insert name: ChR2(H134R)-EYFP
  Species: Synthetic
  Insert size (bp): 1669
  Promoter: minBglobin
  Cloning method: Restriction Enzyme; 5′ cloning site MluI (not destroyed); 3′ cloning site SacI (not destroyed)
  Sequencing primers: 5′ CTTCCGGCTCGTATGTTG; 3′ GCCTCTTCGCTATTACGC
Terms and licenses: Academic/Nonprofit Terms; Industry Terms: Not Available to Industry
How to cite: HCT163_pAAV-eHGT_3Xcore_1137m-minBGprom-ChR2(H134R)-EYFP-WPRE3-bGHpA was a gift from Tanya Daigle & Allen Institute for Brain Science (Addgene plasmid # 233562 ; http://n2t.net/addgene:233562 ; RRID:Addgene_233562)
