[The description below was written by a language model from this plasmid's Addgene catalogue record and pLannotate feature annotations shown in this document.]
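Description:
HCT163_pAAV-eHGT_3Xcore_1137m-minBGprom-ChR2(H134R)-EYFP-WPRE3-bGHpA is a recombinant AAV transfer plasmid (6,222 nt in the sequenced record) built on an Allen Institute rAAV-minBglobin-ChR2(H134R)-EYFP-WPRE3-BGHpA backbone. It is maintained in bacteria as a high-copy plasmid through a ColE1/pUC-type origin and selected with ampicillin via the bla gene and its promoter. An f1 phage origin and small remnants of pBR322 bom and rop sequences also lie in the backbone. The expression cassette is flanked by AAV2 inverted terminal repeats, which allow the intervening DNA to be replicated and packaged into AAV particles. The annotation detects the 3′ ITR in full but only short fragments of the 5′ ITR.

The payload is a fusion of ChR2(H134R), a blue light-activated cation channel derived from Chlamydomonas reinhardtii channelrhodopsin-2, to EYFP, so that expressing cells can be both depolarised optically and identified by fluorescence. Transcription is driven by a minimal beta-globin promoter, which on its own is weak and relies on an upstream enhancer. The construct name indicates a triplicated core ("3Xcore") of the enhancer designated eHGT_1137m. Neither the enhancer nor the minimal promoter is annotated in the feature table, though an unannotated stretch of roughly 1.2 kb sits between the 5′ ITR and the ChR2 coding sequence. Downstream, the shortened WPRE3 element (seen as two WPRE fragments) enhances transcript stability and expression, and a bovine growth hormone polyadenylation signal terminates the message.

Expression is direct, with no recombinase dependence. The associated work concerns enhancer AAVs for targeting spinal motor neurons and descending motor pathways in rodents and macaque, which suggests use in enhancer-restricted optogenetic manipulation. The record does not state the specific cell population labelled by this enhancer.
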