Features (pLannotate 1.2.2; 15 found; start..end, strand, type, name):
     12..39      +  repeat_region  AAV2 ITR (fragment): inverted terminal repeat of adeno-associated virus serotype 2 inverted
     68..95      +  repeat_region  AAV2 ITR (fragment): inverted terminal repeat of adeno-associated virus serotype 2 inverted
   1301..2227    +  CDS            ChR2(H134R): H134R mutant of an N-terminal fragment of channelrhodopsin-2 from the alga Chlamydomonas reinhardtii (Nagel et al., 2005) blue light-activated cation channel
   2243..2962    +  CDS            EYFP: enhanced YFP mammalian codon-optimized
   2996..3153    +  misc_feature   WPRE (fragment): woodchuck hepatitis virus posttranscriptional regulatory element
   3159..3239    +  misc_feature   WPRE (fragment): woodchuck hepatitis virus posttranscriptional regulatory element
   3256..3367    +  polyA_signal   bGH poly(A) signal: bovine growth hormone polyadenylation signal
   3485..3625    +  repeat_region  AAV2 ITR: inverted terminal repeat of adeno-associated virus serotype 2 inverted
   3630..3681    -  misc_feature   bom (fragment): basis of mobility region from pBR322
   3700..4155    +  rep_origin     f1 ori (sequence partly withheld): f1 bacteriophage origin of replication; arrow indicates direction of (+) strand synthesis
   4156..4205    -  misc_feature   bom (fragment): basis of mobility region from pBR322
   4307..4342    -  CDS            rop (fragment): Rop protein, which maintains plasmids at low copy number; rop
   4437..4541    +  promoter       AmpR promoter: bla
   4542..5402    +  CDS            AmpR: β-lactamase; bla; confers resistance to ampicillin, carbenicillin, and related antibiotics
   5573..6161    +  rep_origin     ori: high-copy-number ColE1/pMB1/pBR322/pUC origin of replication
>Addgene plasmid #233562 | HCT163_pAAV-eHGT_3Xcore_1137m-minBGprom-ChR2(H134R)-EYFP-WPRE3-bGHpA | addgene full sequence | sequence record 466066 | Addgene NGS Result
CCTGCAGGCAGCTGCGCGCTCGCTCGCTCACTGAGGCCGCCCGGGCGTCGGGCGACCTTTGGTCGCCCGG
CCTCAGTGAGCGAGCGAGCGCGCAGAGAGGGAGTGGCCAACTCCATCACTAGGGGTTCCTGCGGCCGCAC
GCGTGATTTCTTTGTCTCTGTGGAAGCACTTAAGTGCAGGCTTTAGTTCCAATGACACTCAGGAGCCTCT
GGATTCCAGCACTGGGGATGGGGGTGGGGTAGAACGTTCTCAGGCCTCACCAACCCCTCCCCTGTGTGCT
GCCTTTGGGAGAGTCCCAAGGCTTCAGCATTACTTAATTAATTAGGCCTCTACTGCTACATAGGCTCAGA
TTCAAAAGAACAGAGTGGCCCACGTCAGCCATTCCCGGAAAAGTCTGATGGCTGGAAGCCAGAGGACTAT
GTGTCTGCCTTGCTGCCCTTGGCCAGCCCATCCTGAATGCCCAGACTCGGACAATGGAGTAGGTACAGAA
GGGTAGATTTCTTTGTCTCTGTGGAAGCACTTAAGTGCAGGCTTTAGTTCCAATGACACTCAGGAGCCTC
TGGATTCCAGCACTGGGGATGGGGGTGGGGTAGAACGTTCTCAGGCCTCACCAACCCCTCCCCTGTGTGC
TGCCTTTGGGAGAGTCCCAAGGCTTCAGCATTACTTAATTAATTAGGCCTCTACTGCTACATAGGCTCAG
ATTCAAAAGAACAGAGTGGCCCACGTCAGCCATTCCCGGAAAAGTCTGATGGCTGGAAGCCAGAGGACTA
TGTGTCTGCCTTGCTGCCCTTGGCCAGCCCATCCTGAATGCCCAGACTCGGACAATGGAGTAGGTACAGA
AGGGTAGATTTCTTTGTCTCTGTGGAAGCACTTAAGTGCAGGCTTTAGTTCCAATGACACTCAGGAGCCT
CTGGATTCCAGCACTGGGGATGGGGGTGGGGTAGAACGTTCTCAGGCCTCACCAACCCCTCCCCTGTGTG
CTGCCTTTGGGAGAGTCCCAAGGCTTCAGCATTACTTAATTAATTAGGCCTCTACTGCTACATAGGCTCA
GATTCAAAAGAACAGAGTGGCCCACGTCAGCCATTCCCGGAAAAGTCTGATGGCTGGAAGCCAGAGGACT
ATGTGTCTGCCTTGCTGCCCTTGGCCAGCCCATCCTGAATGCCCAGACTCGGACAATGGAGTAGGTACAG
AAGGGTACTATTTCACTGAGTTTGAGCTCGGGCTGGGCATAAAAGTCAGGGCAGAGCCATCTATTGCTTA
CATTTGCTTCTGGGATCCAGATCTTTCGAAGCTAGCCACCATGGACTATGGCGGCGCTTTGTCTGCCGTC
GGACGCGAACTTTTGTTCGTTACTAATCCTGTGGTGGTGAACGGGTCCGTCCTGGTCCCTGAGGATCAAT
GTTACTGTGCCGGATGGATTGAATCTCGCGGCACGAACGGCGCTCAGACCGCGTCAAATGTCCTGCAGTG
GCTTGCAGCAGGATTCAGCATTTTGCTGCTGATGTTCTATGCCTACCAAACCTGGAAATCTACATGCGGC
TGGGAGGAGATCTATGTGTGCGCCATTGAAATGGTTAAGGTGATTCTCGAGTTCTTTTTTGAGTTTAAGA
ATCCCTCTATGCTCTACCTTGCCACAGGACACCGGGTGCAGTGGCTGCGCTATGCAGAGTGGCTGCTCAC
TTGTCCTGTCATCCTTATCCGCCTGAGCAACCTCACCGGCCTGAGCAACGACTACAGCAGGAGAACCATG
GGACTCCTTGTCTCAGACATCGGGACTATCGTGTGGGGGGCTACCAGCGCCATGGCAACCGGCTATGTTA
AAGTCATCTTCTTTTGTCTTGGATTGTGCTATGGCGCGAACACATTTTTTCACGCCGCCAAAGCATATAT
CGAGGGTTATCATACTGTGCCAAAGGGTCGGTGCCGCCAGGTCGTGACCGGCATGGCATGGCTGTTTTTC
GTGAGCTGGGGTATGTTCCCAATTCTCTTCATTTTGGGGCCCGAAGGTTTTGGCGTCCTGAGCGTCTATG
GCTCCACCGTAGGTCACACGATTATTGATCTGATGAGTAAAAATTGTTGGGGGTTGTTGGGACACTACCT
GCGCGTCCTGATCCACGAGCACATATTGATTCACGGAGATATCCGCAAAACCACCAAACTGAACATCGGC
GGAACGGAGATCGAGGTCGAGACTCTCGTCGAAGACGAAGCCGAGGCCGGAGCCGTGCCAGCGGCCGCCA
CCATGGTGAGCAAGGGCGAGGAGCTGTTCACCGGGGTGGTGCCCATCCTGGTCGAGCTGGACGGCGACGT
AAACGGCCACAAGTTCAGCGTGTCCGGCGAGGGCGAGGGCGATGCCACCTACGGCAAGCTGACCCTGAAG
TTCATCTGCACCACCGGCAAGCTGCCCGTGCCCTGGCCCACCCTCGTGACCACCTTCGGCTACGGCCTGC
AGTGCTTCGCCCGCTACCCCGACCACATGAAGCAGCACGACTTCTTCAAGTCCGCCATGCCCGAAGGCTA
CGTCCAGGAGCGCACCATCTTCTTCAAGGACGACGGCAACTACAAGACCCGCGCCGAGGTGAAGTTCGAG
GGCGACACCCTGGTGAACCGCATCGAGCTGAAGGGCATCGACTTCAAGGAGGACGGCAACATCCTGGGGC
ACAAGCTGGAGTACAACTACAACAGCCACAACGTCTATATCATGGCCGACAAGCAGAAGAACGGCATCAA
GGTGAACTTCAAGATCCGCCACAACATCGAGGACGGCAGCGTGCAGCTCGCCGACCACTACCAGCAGAAC
ACCCCCATCGGCGACGGCCCCGTGCTGCTGCCCGACAACCACTACCTGAGCTACCAGTCCGCCCTGAGCA
AAGACCCCAACGAGAAGCGCGATCACATGGTCCTGCTGGAGTTCGTGACCGCCGCCGGGATCACTCTCGG
CATGGACGAGCTGTACAAGTAATAGGGCGCGCCGCGGCCGCGAATTCGATATCATAATCAACCTCTGGAT
TACAAAATTTGTGAAAGATTGACTGGTATTCTTAACTATGTTGCTCCTTTTACGCTATGTGGATACGCTG
CTTTAATGCCTTTGTATCATGCTATTGCTTCCCGTATGGCTTTCATTTTCTCCTCCTTGTATAAATCCTG
GTTAGTTCTTGCCACGGCGGAACTCATCGCCGCCTGCCTTGCCCGCTGCTGGACAGGGGCTCGGCTGTTG
GGCACTGACAATTCCGTGGCTCGAGAGATCTTCGACTGTGCCTTCTAGTTGCCAGCCATCTGTTGTTTGC
CCCTCCCCCGTGCCTTCCTTGACCCTGGAAGGTGCCACTCCCACTGTCCTTTCCTAATAAAATGAGGAAA
TTGCATCGCATTGTCTGAGTAGGTGTCATTCTATTCTGGGGGGTGGGGTGGGGCAGGACAGCAAGGGGGA
GGATTGGGAAGACAATAGCAGGCATGAGATCTCACGTGCGGACCGAGCGGCCGCAGGAACCCCTAGTGAT
GGAGTTGGCCACTCCCTCTCTGCGCGCTCGCTCGCTCACTGAGGCCGGGCGACCAAAGGTCGCCCGACGC
CCGGGCTTTGCCCGGGCGGCCTCAGTGAGCGAGCGAGCGCGCAGCTGCCTGCAGGGGCGCCTGATGCGGT
ATTTTCTCCTTACGCATCTGTGCGGTATTTCACACCGCATA
[95 nt withheld, positions 3682-3776]
T
[46 nt withheld, positions 3778-3823]
C
[141 nt withheld, positions 3825-3965]
CCTTTGACGTTGGAGTCCACGTTCTTT
[37 nt withheld, positions 3993-4029]
ACTCTATCTCGGGCTATTCTTTTGATTTATAAGGGATTTTGCCGATTTCGGTCTATTGGTTAAAAAATGA
GCTGATTTAACAAAAATTTAACGCGAATTTTAACAAAATATTAACGTTTACAATTTTATGGTGCACTCTC
AGTACAATCTGCTCTGATGCCGCATAGTTAAGCCAGCCCCGACACCCGCCAACACCCGCTGACGCGCCCT
GACGGGCTTGTCTGCTCCCGGCATCCGCTTACAGACAAGCTGTGACCGTCTCCGGGAGCTGCATGTGTCA
GAGGTTTTCACCGTCATCACCGAAACGCGCGAGACGAAAGGGCCTCGTGATACGCCTATTTTTATAGGTT
AATGTCATGATAATAATGGTTTCTTAGACGTCAGGTGGCACTTTTCGGGGAAATGTGCGCGGAACCCCTA
TTTGTTTATTTTTCTAAATACATTCAAATATGTATCCGCTCATGAGACAATAACCCTGATAAATGCTTCA
ATAATATTGAAAAAGGAAGAGTATGAGTATTCAACATTTCCGTGTCGCCCTTATTCCCTTTTTTGCGGCA
TTTTGCCTTCCTGTTTTTGCTCACCCAGAAACGCTGGTGAAAGTAAAAGATGCTGAAGATCAGTTGGGTG
CACGAGTGGGTTACATCGAACTGGATCTCAACAGCGGTAAGATCCTTGAGAGTTTTCGCCCCGAAGAACG
TTTTCCAATGATGAGCACTTTTAAAGTTCTGCTATGTGGCGCGGTATTATCCCGTATTGACGCCGGGCAA
GAGCAACTCGGTCGCCGCATACACTATTCTCAGAATGACTTGGTTGAGTACTCACCAGTCACAGAAAAGC
ATCTTACGGATGGCATGACAGTAAGAGAATTATGCAGTGCTGCCATAACCATGAGTGATAACACTGCGGC
CAACTTACTTCTGACAACGATCGGAGGACCGAAGGAGCTAACCGCTTTTTTGCACAACATGGGGGATCAT
GTAACTCGCCTTGATCGTTGGGAACCGGAGCTGAATGAAGCCATACCAAACGACGAGCGTGACACCACGA
TGCCTGTAGCAATGGCAACAACGTTGCGCAAACTATTAACTGGCGAACTACTTACTCTAGCTTCCCGGCA
ACAATTAATAGACTGGATGGAGGCGGATAAAGTTGCAGGACCACTTCTGCGCTCGGCCCTTCCGGCTGGC
TGGTTTATTGCTGATAAATCTGGAGCCGGTGAGCGTGGGTCTCGCGGTATCATTGCAGCACTGGGGCCAG
ATGGTAAGCCCTCCCGTATCGTAGTTATCTACACGACGGGGAGTCAGGCAACTATGGATGAACGAAATAG
ACAGATCGCTGAGATAGGTGCCTCACTGATTAAGCATTGGTAACTGTCAGACCAAGTTTACTCATATATA
CTTTAGATTGATTTAAAACTTCATTTTTAATTTAAAAGGATCTAGGTGAAGATCCTTTTTGATAATCTCA
TGACCAAAATCCCTTAACGTGAGTTTTCGTTCCACTGAGCGTCAGACCCCGTAGAAAAGATCAAAGGATC
TTCTTGAGATCCTTTTTTTCTGCGCGTAATCTGCTGCTTGCAAACAAAAAAACCACCGCTACCAGCGGTG
GTTTGTTTGCCGGATCAAGAGCTACCAACTCTTTTTCCGAAGGTAACTGGCTTCAGCAGAGCGCAGATAC
CAAATACTGTTCTTCTAGTGTAGCCGTAGTTAGGCCACCACTTCAAGAACTCTGTAGCACCGCCTACATA
CCTCGCTCTGCTAATCCTGTTACCAGTGGCTGCTGCCAGTGGCGATAAGTCGTGTCTTACCGGGTTGGAC
TCAAGACGATAGTTACCGGATAAGGCGCAGCGGTCGGGCTGAACGGGGGGTTCGTGCACACAGCCCAGCT
TGGAGCGAACGACCTACACCGAACTGAGATACCTACAGCGTGAGCTATGAGAAAGCGCCACGCTTCCCGA
AGGGAGAAAGGCGGACAGGTATCCGGTAAGCGGCAGGGTCGGAACAGGAGAGCGCACGAGGGAGCTTCCA
GGGGGAAACGCCTGGTATCTTTATAGTCCTGTCGGGTTTCGCCACCTCTGACTTGAGCGTCGATTTTTGT
GATGCTCGTCAGGGGGGCGGAGCCTATGGAAAAACGCCAGCAACGCGGCCTTTTTACGGTTCCTGGCCTT
TTGCTGGCCTTTTGCTCACATGT
